Addgene plasmid #127405: FLAG-MBP1-E322TAG-W340A-CAAX.pcDNA3-k
Purpose: Expresses MBP in mammalian cells. Amber codon at AA# 322 as a noncanonical amino acid incorporation site
Depositing lab: Sharona Gordon. Depositing organization: University of Washington. Publication: Visualizing conformational dynamics of proteins in solution and at the cell membrane. Gordon SE, Munari M, Zagotta WN. Elife. 2018 Jun 20;7. pii: 37248. doi: 10.7554/eLife.37248. 37248 PubMed 29923827.
Backbone
  Vector backbone: pcDNA3
  Backbone manufacturer: Invitrogen
  Backbone size w/o insert (bp): 5370
  Total vector size (bp): 6711
  Modifications to backbone: Addition of Kozak Sequence
  Vector type: Mammalian Expression
  Selectable markers: Neomycin (select with G418)
Growth in bacteria
  Bacterial resistance: Ampicillin, 100 μg/mL
  Growth temperature: 37°C
  Growth strain: DH5alpha
  Copy number: High Copy
Gene/Insert
  Gene/Insert name: Maltose Binding Protein (alt name: MBP)
  Insert size (bp): 1341
  Mutation: Amino acid mutations: E322 to Amber codon and W340A
  Promoter: CMV
  Tag / fusion protein: FLAG (N terminal on insert); CAAX (C terminal on insert)
  Cloning method: Restriction Enzyme; 5′ cloning site Hind III (not destroyed); 3′ cloning site Not I (not destroyed)
  Sequencing primers: 5′ TAATACGACTCACTATAGGG; 3′ GACAGTGGGAGTGGCACCTT
Resource information
  A portion of this plasmid was derived from a plasmid made by: The amino acid sequence of MBP was based on the pMAL-c5x vector (New England Biolabs) and was codon optimized for mammalian cell expression.
Terms and licenses: Academic/Nonprofit Terms; Industry Terms: Not Available to Industry
Depositor comments: W340A was introduced to reduce the affinity of MBP for endogenous ligands.
How to cite: FLAG-MBP1-E322TAG-W340A-CAAX.pcDNA3-k was a gift from Sharona Gordon (Addgene plasmid # 127405 ; http://n2t.net/addgene:127405 ; RRID:Addgene_127405)
