[The description below was written by a language model from this plasmid's Addgene catalogue record and pLannotate feature annotations shown in this document.]
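Description:
FLAG-MBP1-E322TAG-W340A-CAAX.pcDNA3-k is a mammalian expression plasmid of about 6.7 kb built on the pcDNA3 backbone, modified by the addition of a Kozak sequence. In bacteria it is maintained through a high-copy ColE1/pUC-type origin and selected with ampicillin via the β-lactamase gene. An f1 origin is also present. For mammalian cells it carries a neomycin phosphotransferase cassette driven by the SV40 early promoter and terminated by an SV40 poly(A) signal, allowing G418 selection. The feature table also flags several short fragments (HIV-1 LTR, ble, lacI, bom), which are small partial matches rather than functional parts of the design.

The payload is a roughly 1.3 kb maltose binding protein (E. coli malE) coding sequence. Its amino acid sequence was based on the pMAL-c5x vector and codon optimized for mammalian expression, and it was cloned between HindIII and NotI sites. Transcription comes from the CMV enhancer/promoter and ends at the bovine growth hormone poly(A) signal, and T7 and SP6 promoters flank the insert. The protein carries an N-terminal FLAG epitope and a C-terminal CAAX motif, a prenylation signal that typically anchors proteins to the membrane.

Codon 322 (glutamate) is replaced by an amber stop codon, which serves as the site for incorporating a noncanonical amino acid. Full-length protein would therefore generally require an orthogonal suppressor tRNA/synthetase pair supplied separately, which this plasmid does not appear to encode. The W340A substitution was introduced to lower MBP's affinity for endogenous ligands. The associated work concerns visualizing protein conformational dynamics in solution and at the cell membrane, which fits a membrane-tethered MBP that can be labelled at a specific site.
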