Features (pLannotate 1.2.2; 21 found; start..end, strand, type, name):
     74..453     +  enhancer       CMV enhancer: human cytomegalovirus immediate early enhancer
    454..657     +  promoter       CMV promoter: human cytomegalovirus (CMV) immediate early promoter
    653..686     +  LTR            5' LTR (truncated) (fragment): truncated 5' long terminal repeat (LTR) from HIV-1
    702..720     +  promoter       T7 promoter: promoter for bacteriophage T7 RNA polymerase
    856..2004    +  CDS            malE: MALE_ECO57 - Experimental evidence at protein level: Swiss-Prot protein existence level 1. Part of the ABC transporter complex MalEFGK involved in maltose/maltodextrin import. Binds maltose and higher maltodextrins. From Escherichia coli O157:H7.
   2102..2120    -  promoter       SP6 promoter: promoter for bacteriophage SP6 RNA polymerase
   2146..2370    +  polyA_signal   bGH poly(A) signal: bovine growth hormone polyadenylation signal
   2374..2395    +  promoter       SV40 promoter (fragment): SV40 enhancer and early promoter
   2416..2844    +  rep_origin     f1 ori (sequence partly withheld): f1 bacteriophage origin of replication; arrow indicates direction of (+) strand synthesis
   2858..3187    +  promoter       SV40 promoter: SV40 enhancer and early promoter
   3254..4045    +  CDS            neo: KKA2_KLEPN - Also known as kan, nptII. Experimental evidence at protein level: Swiss-Prot protein existence level 1. Resistance to kanamycin, neomycin, paromomycin, ribostamycin, butirosin and gentamicin B. From Klebsiella pneumoniae.
   4069..4227    +  CDS            ble (fragment): BLE_KLEPN - Experimental evidence at protein level: Swiss-Prot protein existence level 1. Binding protein with a strong affinity to the bleomycin family of antibiotics. Binds to CL990; an antimitotic-antibiotic compound. From Klebsiella pneumoniae.
   4222..4343    +  polyA_signal   SV40 poly(A) signal: SV40 polyadenylation signal
   4416..4432    -  protein_bind   lac operator: The lac repressor binds to the lac operator to inhibit transcription in E. coli. This inhibition can be relieved by adding lactose or isopropyl-β-D-thiogalactopyranoside (IPTG). lac repressor encoded by lacI
   4440..4470    -  promoter       lac promoter: promoter for the E. coli lac operon
   4485..4506    -  protein_bind   CAP binding site: CAP binding activates transcription in the presence of cAMP. E. coli catabolite activator protein
   4519..4611    -  CDS            lacI (fragment): lac repressor; lacI; The lac repressor binds to the lac operator to inhibit transcription in E. coli. This inhibition can be relieved by adding lactose or isopropyl-β-D-thiogalactopyranoside (IPTG).
   4794..5382    -  rep_origin     ori: high-copy-number ColE1/pMB1/pBR322/pUC origin of replication
   5553..6413    -  CDS            AmpR: β-lactamase; bla; confers resistance to ampicillin, carbenicillin, and related antibiotics
   6414..6518    -  promoter       AmpR promoter: bla
   6577..6629    -  misc_feature   bom (fragment): basis of mobility region from pBR322
>Addgene plasmid #127405 | FLAG-MBP1-E322TAG-W340A-CAAX.pcDNA3-k | addgene full sequence | sequence record 247968 | Addgene NGS Result
AATTGCATGAAGAATCTGCTTAGGGTTAGGCGTTTTGCGCTGCTTCGCGATGTACGGGCCAGATATACGC
GTTGACATTGATTATTGACTAGTTATTAATAGTAATCAATTACGGGGTCATTAGTTCATAGCCCATATAT
GGAGTTCCGCGTTACATAACTTACGGTAAATGGCCCGCCTGGCTGACCGCCCAACGACCCCCGCCCATTG
ACGTCAATAATGACGTATGTTCCCATAGTAACGCCAATAGGGACTTTCCATTGACGTCAATGGGTGGAGT
ATTTACGGTAAACTGCCCACTTGGCAGTACATCAAGTGTATCATATGCCAAGTACGCCCCCTATTGACGT
CAATGACGGTAAATGGCCCGCCTGGCATTATGCCCAGTACATGACCTTATGGGACTTTCCTACTTGGCAG
TACATCTACGTATTAGTCATCGCTATTACCATGGTGATGCGGTTTTGGCAGTACATCAATGGGCGTGGAT
AGCGGTTTGACTCACGGGGATTTCCAAGTCTCCACCCCATTGACGTCAATGGGAGTTTGTTTTGGCACCA
AAATCAACGGGACTTTCCAAAATGTCGTAACAACTCCGCCCCATTGACGCAAATGGGCGGTAGGCGTGTA
CGGTGGGAGGTCTATATAAGCAGAGCTCTCTGGCTAACTAGAGAACCCACTGCTTACTGGCTTATCGAAA
TTAATACGACTCACTATAGGGAGACCCAAGCTTGATAGCGCACTCAGGCTCACTAGTAACGGCCGCCAGT
GTGCTGGAAAGCAGCTCCAAGGCACTTGCTCCATTTGGGGTGTGCCTGCACCTAGCTGGTTGCAAATTGG
GCCACAGAGGATCTGGCCACCGCCACCATGGACTACAAGGACGATGATGACAAGAAGATCGAGGAGGGGA
AGCTGGTCATCTGGATCAACGGCGACAAGGGCTACAACGGGCTTGCTGAGGTCGGAAAGAAGTTCGAGAA
GGACACCGGAATCAAGGTCACCGTGGAGCACCCTGATAAGCTGGAGGAGAAGTTCCCACAGGTGGCAGCT
ACCGGAGACGGACCTGATATCATCTTCTGGGCACACGACAGATTCGGAGGCTACGCTCAGTCCGGCCTTC
TTGCTGAAATCACTCCTGACAAGGCATTCCAGGACAAGCTGTACCCTTTCACCTGGGACGCAGTCAGGTA
CAACGGCAAGTTGATCGCTTACCCTATCGCCGTGGAGGCTTTGTCCTTGATCTACAACAAAGACCTCCTG
CCTAACCCCCCAAAAACCTGGGAGGAGATCCCCGCTCTGGACAAGGAGCTGAAGGCCAAGGGAAAGTCTG
CCCTGATGTTCAACCTGCAGGAGCCATACTTTACCTGGCCACTGATCGCTGCCGATGGGGGGTACGCTTT
TAAGTACGAGAACGGCAAATACGACATTAAGGACGTGGGCGTGGACAACGCCGGCGCCAAAGCCGGGTTG
ACTTTCCTGGTGGATCTGATTAAGAACAAGCATATGAACGCCGATACCGATTACTCCATTGCCGAGGCCG
CCTTTAACAAGGGCGAGACAGCCATGACAATTAACGGGCCCTGGGCCTGGTCAAACATCGATACAAGCAA
GGTGAACTACGGGGTCACAGTCCTGCCCACATTTAAGGGGCAGCCCAGCAAACCCTTTGTGGGGGTGCTG
AGCGCAGGGATTAACGCCGCCAGTCCAAATAAGGAGCTCGCCAAGGAATTTCTCGAAAACTACCTCCTCA
CAGATGAGGGGCTCGAGGCCGTGAACAAGGATAAGCCCCTCGGCGCCGTCGCCCTCAAAAGCTATGAAGA
AGAGCTGGTGAAGGATCCAAGGATTGCCGCCACTATGTAGAACGCCCAGAAGGGGGAAATTATGCCCAAC
ATTCCCCAGATGTCCGCCTTTGCGTATGCCGTGCGGACTGCCGTGATTAATGCCGCCAGCGGCCGGCAAA
CTGTCGATGAGGCCCTGAAAGATGCCCAGACACGCATTACAAAAAAAATGTCCAAGGATGGTAAGAAAAA
GAAGAAGAAGTCAAAAACCAAGTGTGTTATCATGTGAGCGGCCGCTCGAGCATGCATCTAGAGGGCCCTA
TTCTATAGTGTCACCTAAATGCTAGAGCTCGCTGATCAGCCTCGACTGTGCCTTCTAGTTGCCAGCCATC
TGTTGTTTGCCCCTCCCCCGTGCCTTCCTTGACCCTGGAAGGTGCCACTCCCACTGTCCTTTCCTAATAA
AATGAGGAAATTGCATCGCATTGTCTGAGTAGGTGTCATTCTATTCTGGGGGGTGGGGTGGGGCAGGACA
GCAAGGGGGAGGATTGGGAAGACAATAGCAGGCATGCTGGGGATGCGGTGGGCTCTATGGCTTCTGAGGC
GGAAAGAACCAGCTGGGGCTCTAGGGGGTATCCCC
[124 nt withheld, positions 2416-2539]
C
[91 nt withheld, positions 2541-2631]
A
[49 nt withheld, positions 2633-2681]
CCTTTGACGTTGGAGTCCACGTTCTTT
[37 nt withheld, positions 2709-2745]
ACCCTATCTCGGTCTATTCTTTTGATTTATAAGGGATTTTGCCGATTTCGGCCTATTGGTTAAAAAATGA
GCTGATTTAACAAAAATTTAACGCGAATTAATTCTGTGGAATGTGTGTCAGTTAGGGTGTGGAAAGTCCC
CAGGCTCCCCAGCAGGCAGAAGTATGCAAAGCATGCATCTCAATTAGTCAGCAACCAGGTGTGGAAAGTC
CCCAGGCTCCCCAGCAGGCAGAAGTATGCAAAGCATGCATCTCAATTAGTCAGCAACCATAGTCCCGCCC
CTAACTCCGCCCATCCCGCCCCTAACTCCGCCCAGTTCCGCCCATTCTCCGCCCCATGGCTGACTAATTT
TTTTTATTTATGCAGAGGCCGAGGCCGCCTCTGCCTCTGAGCTATTCCAGAAGTAGTGAGGAGGCTTTTT
TGGAGGCCTAGGCTTTTGCAAAAAGCTCCCGGGAGCTTGTATATCCATTTTCGGATCTGATCAAGAGACA
GGATGAGGATCGTTTCGCATGATTGAACAAGATGGATTGCACGCAGGTTCTCCGGCCGCTTGGGTGGAGA
GGCTATTCGGCTATGACTGGGCACAACAGACAATCGGCTGCTCTGATGCCGCCGTGTTCCGGCTGTCAGC
GCAGGGGCGCCCGGTTCTTTTTGTCAAGACCGACCTGTCCGGTGCCCTGAATGAACTGCAGGACGAGGCA
GCGCGGCTATCGTGGCTGGCCACGACGGGCGTTCCTTGCGCAGCTGTGCTCGACGTTGTCACTGAAGCGG
GAAGGGACTGGCTGCTATTGGGCGAAGTGCCGGGGCAGGATCTCCTGTCATCTCACCTTGCTCCTGCCGA
GAAAGTATCCATCATGGCTGATGCAATGCGGCGGCTGCATACGCTTGATCCGGCTACCTGCCCATTCGAC
CACCAAGCGAAACATCGCATCGAGCGAGCACGTACTCGGATGGAAGCCGGTCTTGTCGATCAGGATGATC
TGGACGAAGAGCATCAGGGGCTCGCGCCAGCCGAACTGTTCGCCAGGCTCAAGGCGCGCATGCCCGACGG
CGAGGATCTCGTCGTGACCCATGGCGATGCCTGCTTGCCGAATATCATGGTGGAAAATGGCCGCTTTTCT
GGATTCATCGACTGTGGCCGGCTGGGTGTGGCGGACCGCTATCAGGACATAGCGTTGGCTACCCGTGATA
TTGCTGAAGAGCTTGGCGGCGAATGGGCTGACCGCTTCCTCGTGCTTTACGGTATCGCCGCTCCCGATTC
GCAGCGCATCGCCTTCTATCGCCTTCTTGACGAGTTCTTCTGAGCGGGACTCTGGGGTTCGAAATGACCG
ACCAAGCGACGCCCAACCTGCCATCACGAGATTTCGATTCCACCGCCGCCTTCTATGAAAGGTTGGGCTT
CGGAATCGTTTTCCGGGACGCCGGCTGGATGATCCTCCAGCGCGGGGATCTCATGCTGGAGTTCTTCGCC
CACCCCAACTTGTTTATTGCAGCTTATAATGGTTACAAATAAAGCAATAGCATCACAAATTTCACAAATA
AAGCATTTTTTTCACTGCATTCTAGTTGTGGTTTGTCCAAACTCATCAATGTATCTTATCATGTCTGTAT
ACCGTCGACCTCTAGCTAGAGCTTGGCGTAATCATGGTCATAGCTGTTTCCTGTGTGAAATTGTTATCCG
CTCACAATTCCACACAACATACGAGCCGGAAGCATAAAGTGTAAAGCCTGGGGTGCCTAATGAGTGAGCT
AACTCACATTAATTGCGTTGCGCTCACTGCCCGCTTTCCAGTCGGGAAACCTGTCGTGCCAGCTGCATTA
ATGAATCGGCCAACGCGCGGGGAGAGGCGGTTTGCGTATTGGGCGCTCTTCCGCTTCCTCGCTCACTGAC
TCGCTGCGCTCGGTCGTTCGGCTGCGGCGAGCGGTATCAGCTCACTCAAAGGCGGTAATACGGTTATCCA
CAGAATCAGGGGATAACGCAGGAAAGAACATGTGAGCAAAAGGCCAGCAAAAGGCCAGGAACCGTAAAAA
GGCCGCGTTGCTGGCGTTTTTCCATAGGCTCCGCCCCCCTGACGAGCATCACAAAAATCGACGCTCAAGT
CAGAGGTGGCGAAACCCGACAGGACTATAAAGATACCAGGCGTTTCCCCCTGGAAGCTCCCTCGTGCGCT
CTCCTGTTCCGACCCTGCCGCTTACCGGATACCTGTCCGCCTTTCTCCCTTCGGGAAGCGTGGCGCTTTC
TCATAGCTCACGCTGTAGGTATCTCAGTTCGGTGTAGGTCGTTCGCTCCAAGCTGGGCTGTGTGCACGAA
CCCCCCGTTCAGCCCGACCGCTGCGCCTTATCCGGTAACTATCGTCTTGAGTCCAACCCGGTAAGACACG
ACTTATCGCCACTGGCAGCAGCCACTGGTAACAGGATTAGCAGAGCGAGGTATGTAGGCGGTGCTACAGA
GTTCTTGAAGTGGTGGCCTAACTACGGCTACACTAGAAGAACAGTATTTGGTATCTGCGCTCTGCTGAAG
CCAGTTACCTTCGGAAAAAGAGTTGGTAGCTCTTGATCCGGCAAACAAACCACCGCTGGTAGCGGTGGTT
TTTTTGTTTGCAAGCAGCAGATTACGCGCAGAAAAAAAGGATCTCAAGAAGATCCTTTGATCTTTTCTAC
GGGGTCTGACGCTCAGTGGAACGAAAACTCACGTTAAGGGATTTTGGTCATGAGATTATCAAAAAGGATC
TTCACCTAGATCCTTTTAAATTAAAAATGAAGTTTTAAATCAATCTAAAGTATATATGAGTAAACTTGGT
CTGACAGTTACCAATGCTTAATCAGTGAGGCACCTATCTCAGCGATCTGTCTATTTCGTTCATCCATAGT
TGCCTGACTCCCCGTCGTGTAGATAACTACGATACGGGAGGGCTTACCATCTGGCCCCAGTGCTGCAATG
ATACCGCGAGACCCACGCTCACCGGCTCCAGATTTATCAGCAATAAACCAGCCAGCCGGAAGGGCCGAGC
GCAGAAGTGGTCCTGCAACTTTATCCGCCTCCATCCAGTCTATTAATTGTTGCCGGGAAGCTAGAGTAAG
TAGTTCGCCAGTTAATAGTTTGCGCAACGTTGTTGCCATTGCTACAGGCATCGTGGTGTCACGCTCGTCG
TTTGGTATGGCTTCATTCAGCTCCGGTTCCCAACGATCAAGGCGAGTTACATGATCCCCCATGTTGTGCA
AAAAAGCGGTTAGCTCCTTCGGTCCTCCGATCGTTGTCAGAAGTAAGTTGGCCGCAGTGTTATCACTCAT
GGTTATGGCAGCACTGCATAATTCTCTTACTGTCATGCCATCCGTAAGATGCTTTTCTGTGACTGGTGAG
TACTCAACCAAGTCATTCTGAGAATAGTGTATGCGGCGACCGAGTTGCTCTTGCCCGGCGTCAATACGGG
ATAATACCGCGCCACATAGCAGAACTTTAAAAGTGCTCATCATTGGAAAACGTTCTTCGGGGCGAAAACT
CTCAAGGATCTTACCGCTGTTGAGATCCAGTTCGATGTAACCCACTCGTGCACCCAACTGATCTTCAGCA
TCTTTTACTTTCACCAGCGTTTCTGGGTGAGCAAAAACAGGAAGGCAAAATGCCGCAAAAAAGGGAATAA
GGGCGACACGGAAATGTTGAATACTCATACTCTTCCTTTTTCAATATTATTGAAGCATTTATCAGGGTTA
TTGTCTCATGAGCGGATACATATTTGAATGTATTTAGAAAAATAAACAAATAGGGGTTCCGCGCACATTT
CCCCGAAAAGTGCCACCTGACGTCGACGGATCGGGAGATCTCCCGATCCCCTATGGTGCACTCTCAGTAC
AATCTGCTCTGATGCCGCATAGTTAAGCCAGTATCTGCTCCCTGCTTGTGTGTTGGAGGTCGCTGAGTAG
TGCGCGAGCAAAATTTAAGCTACAACAAGGCAAGGCTTGACCGAC
